Addgene plasmid #241848: pPBneo-CIBN-lin-p53CT(98-393)-6KQ-mNeonGreen-NLSx3
Purpose: Expresses an improved localizer of Opto-p53 in mammalian cells.
Depositing lab: Kazuhiro Aoki. Depositing organization: Kyoto University, Graduate School of Biostudies. Publication: Opto-p53: A Light-Controllable Activation of p53 Signaling Pathway. Tsuruoka T, Goto Y, Aoki K. Cell Struct Funct. 2025 Jun 12. doi: 10.1247/csf.25017. PubMed 40500178.
Backbone
  Vector backbone: pPB
  Backbone size w/o insert (bp): 7163
  Total vector size (bp): 9374
  Vector type: Mammalian Expression
  Selectable markers: Neomycin (select with G418)
Growth in bacteria
  Bacterial resistance: Ampicillin, 100 μg/mL
  Growth temperature: 37°C
  Growth strain: DH5alpha
  Copy number: High Copy
Gene/Insert
  Gene/Insert name: p53
  Species: H. sapiens (human)
  Insert size (bp): 888
  Mutation: p53 C-terminus (97-393 aa) containing six acetylation-mimetic mutations, which stabilize p53 and increase transcriptional activity.
  Entrez Gene: TP53 (a.k.a. BCC7, BMFS5, LFS1, P53, TRP53)
  Promoter: CAGGS promoter
  Tag / fusion protein: CIBN (N terminal on insert); mNeonGreen (C terminal on insert)
  Cloning method: Restriction Enzyme; 5′ cloning site XhoI (not destroyed); 3′ cloning site NotI (not destroyed)
  Sequencing primers: 5′ n/a; 3′ n/a
Terms and licenses: Academic/Nonprofit Terms; Industry Terms: Not Available to Industry
How to cite: pPBneo-CIBN-lin-p53CT(98-393)-6KQ-mNeonGreen-NLSx3 was a gift from Kazuhiro Aoki (Addgene plasmid # 241848 ; http://n2t.net/addgene:241848 ; RRID:Addgene_241848)
