[The description below was written by a language model from this plasmid's Addgene catalogue record and pLannotate feature annotations shown in this document.]
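Description:
pPBneo-CIBN-lin-p53CT(98-393)-6KQ-mNeonGreen-NLSx3 is a mammalian expression plasmid built on the pPB backbone. It is maintained in E. coli through a high-copy ColE1/pUC-type origin with ampicillin selection (AmpR), and it also carries an f1 origin and pBluescript-derived lac/T7/T3 remnants. The "PB" name suggests a piggyBac transposon vector, but the feature table does not annotate transposon terminal repeats, so this cannot be confirmed from the record. The catalogue lists a total size of 9,374 bp, whereas the sequenced record is 9,479 nt.

Expression is driven by the CAGGS promoter, annotated here as a CMV enhancer, chicken β-actin promoter fragments and a chimeric β-actin/β-globin intron. The single fusion open reading frame begins with CIBN, the N-terminal portion of Arabidopsis CIB1 that binds blue-light-activated CRY2. After a linker comes a human p53 fragment lacking the N-terminus (residues 98–393 in the name, 97–393 in the mutation field) with six acetylation-mimetic (6KQ) substitutions described as stabilizing p53 and increasing its transcriptional activity. This is followed by mNeonGreen for visualization and SV40 nuclear localization signals; the name indicates three copies, while two are annotated. Downstream, an EMCV IRES links the neomycin resistance gene to the same transcript, which ends at a bGH polyadenylation signal, so G418 selection enriches for cells expressing the fusion.

The record describes the construct as an improved "localizer" component of the Opto-p53 system for light-controlled activation of p53 signalling. Presumably the nuclear CIBN-p53 fusion serves as the docking partner for a CRY2-fused component recruited under blue light, although the partner construct is not described here.
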