Features (pLannotate 1.2.2; 32 found; start..end, strand, type, name):
    329..484     -  CDS            lacZα (fragment): LacZα fragment of β-galactosidase; lacZ fragment
    492..510     +  promoter       T7 promoter: promoter for bacteriophage T7 RNA polymerase
    877..1256    +  enhancer       CMV enhancer: human cytomegalovirus immediate early enhancer
   1258..1404    +  promoter       chicken β-actin promoter (fragment): No description available
   1423..1449    +  promoter       chicken β-actin promoter (fragment): No description available
   1451..1472    +  promoter       chicken β-actin promoter (fragment): contains a 21-bp deletion relative to the standard chicken β-actin promoter
   1504..1525    +  promoter       chicken β-actin promoter (fragment): No description available
   1579..1601    +  promoter       chicken β-actin promoter (fragment): contains a 21-bp deletion relative to the standard chicken β-actin promoter
   1635..2648    +  intron         chimeric intron: chimera between introns from chicken β-actin and rabbit β-globin
   2712..3221    +  CDS            CIBN: N-terminal portion of the CIB1 transcription factor from Arabidopsis thaliana binds to CRY2 (cryptochrome 2) that has absorbed blue light (Kennedy et al., 2010)
   3247..4136    +  CDS            p53 (fragment): human tumor suppressor protein that is often mutated in cancers; Homo sapiens TP53; responds to cellular stresses to regulate the expression of target genes
   4143..4850    +  CDS            mNeonGreen: mNeonGreen is a basic (constitutively fluorescent) green/yellow fluorescent protein published in 2013, derived from Branchiostoma lanceolatum. It is reported to be a very rapidly-maturing monomer with moderate acid sensitivity.
   4881..4901    +  CDS            SV40 NLS: nuclear localization signal of SV40 (simian virus 40) large T antigen
   4902..4922    +  CDS            SV40 NLS: nuclear localization signal of SV40 (simian virus 40) large T antigen
   5000..5561    +  misc_feature   IRES: internal ribosome entry site (IRES) of the encephalomyocarditis virus (EMCV)
   5564..6355    +  CDS            neo: KKA2_KLEPN - Also known as kan, nptII. Experimental evidence at protein level: Swiss-Prot protein existence level 1. Resistance to kanamycin, neomycin, paromomycin, ribostamycin, butirosin and gentamicin B. From Klebsiella pneumoniae.
   6370..6391    -  misc_feature   MCS (fragment): pBluescript multiple cloning site
   6435..6659    +  polyA_signal   bGH poly(A) signal: bovine growth hormone polyadenylation signal
   6663..6679    +  promoter       SV40 promoter (fragment): SV40 enhancer and early promoter
   6730..6746    -  protein_bind   lac operator: The lac repressor binds to the lac operator to inhibit transcription in E. coli. This inhibition can be relieved by adding lactose or isopropyl-β-D-thiogalactopyranoside (IPTG). lac repressor encoded by lacI
   6754..6784    -  promoter       lac promoter: promoter for the E. coli lac operon
   6799..6820    -  protein_bind   CAP binding site: CAP binding activates transcription in the presence of cAMP. E. coli catabolite activator protein
   6833..6872    -  CDS            lacI (fragment): lac repressor; lacI; The lac repressor binds to the lac operator to inhibit transcription in E. coli. This inhibition can be relieved by adding lactose or isopropyl-β-D-thiogalactopyranoside (IPTG).
   7157..7175    -  promoter       T3 promoter: promoter for bacteriophage T3 RNA polymerase
   7220..7236    -  protein_bind   lac operator: The lac repressor binds to the lac operator to inhibit transcription in E. coli. This inhibition can be relieved by adding lactose or isopropyl-β-D-thiogalactopyranoside (IPTG). lac repressor encoded by lacI
   7244..7274    -  promoter       lac promoter: promoter for the E. coli lac operon
   7289..7310    -  protein_bind   CAP binding site: CAP binding activates transcription in the presence of cAMP. E. coli catabolite activator protein
   7323..7415    -  CDS            lacI (fragment): lac repressor; lacI; The lac repressor binds to the lac operator to inhibit transcription in E. coli. This inhibition can be relieved by adding lactose or isopropyl-β-D-thiogalactopyranoside (IPTG).
   7598..8186    -  rep_origin     ori: high-copy-number ColE1/pMB1/pBR322/pUC origin of replication
   8357..9217    -  CDS            AmpR: β-lactamase; bla; confers resistance to ampicillin, carbenicillin, and related antibiotics
   9218..9322    -  promoter       AmpR promoter: bla
   9375..324     -  rep_origin     f1 ori (across the origin) (sequence partly withheld): f1 bacteriophage origin of replication; arrow indicates direction of (+) strand synthesis
>Addgene plasmid #241848 | pPBneo-CIBN-lin-p53CT(98-393)-6KQ-mNeonGreen-NLSx3 | addgene full sequence | sequence record 485119 | Addgene NGS Result
TTGTTCCAGTTTGGAACAAGAGTCCACTATTAAAGAACGTGGACTCCAACGTCAAAGG
[49 nt withheld, positions 59-107]
T
[91 nt withheld, positions 109-199]
G
[124 nt withheld, positions 201-324]
CCCATTCGCCATTCAGGCTGCGCAACTGTTGGGAAGGGCGATCGGTGCGGGCCTCTTCGCTATTACGCCA
GCTGGCGAAAGGGGGATGTGCTGCAAGGCGATTAAGTTGGGTAACGCCAGGGTTTTCCCAGTCACGACGT
TGTAAAACGACGGCCAGTGAGCGCGCGTAATACGACTCACTATAGGGCGAATTGGGGCGCGCCATTCTAG
ATTAACCCTAGAAAGATAGTCTGCGTAAAATTGACGCATGCATTCTTGAAATATTGCTCTCTCTTTCTAA
ATAGCGCGAATCCGTCGCTGTGCATTTAGGACATCTCAGTCGCCGCTTGGAGCTCCCGTGAGGCGTGCTT
GTCAATGCGGTAAGTGTCACTGATTTTGAACTATAACGACCGCGTGAGTCAAAATGACGCATGATTATCT
TTTACGTGACTTTTAAGATTTAACTCATACGATAATTATATTGTTATTTCATGTTCTACTTACGTGATAA
CTTATTATATATATATTTTCTTGTTATAGATATCAACTAGAATGCTAGCATGGGCCCATCTCGACATTGA
TTATTGACTAGTTATTAATAGTAATCAATTACGGGGTCATTAGTTCATAGCCCATATATGGAGTTCCGCG
TTACATAACTTACGGTAAATGGCCCGCCTGGCTGACCGCCCAACGACCCCCGCCCATTGACGTCAATAAT
GACGTATGTTCCCATAGTAACGCCAATAGGGACTTTCCATTGACGTCAATGGGTGGAGTATTTACGGTAA
ACTGCCCACTTGGCAGTACATCAAGTGTATCATATGCCAAGTACGCCCCCTATTGACGTCAATGACGGTA
AATGGCCCGCCTGGCATTATGCCCAGTACATGACCTTATGGGACTTTCCTACTTGGCAGTACATCTACGT
ATTAGTCATCGCTATTACCATGGTCGAGGTGAGCCCCACGTTCTGCTTCACTCTCCCCATCTCCCCCCCC
TCCCCACCCCCAATTTTGTATTTATTTATTTTTTAATTATTTTGTGCAGCGATGGGGGCGGGGGGGGGGG
GGGGGCGCGCCCAGGGGGGGGGGGGGGGGGGGGGGGGGGCGGGCGCGAGGGGGGGGGGGGGGGGGGGGGG
CGCGCCGGGGGGGGGGGGGGGGGGGGGGGGGCGGGGGGGGGGGGGGGGGGGGGGGGGGGGGGGGGGGGGG
GGGGGGGGGGGGGGAGGTGCGGCGGCAGCCAATCAGGGCGGCGCGCTCCGAAAGTTTCCTTTTAGGGCGG
GGGGGGGGGGGCGGCGGCCCTATAAAAAGCGAGGCGCGCGGCGGGCGGGGGTCGCTGCGCGCTGCCTTCG
CCCCGTGCCCCGCTCCGCCGCCGCCTCGCGCCGCCCGCCCCGGCTCTGACTGACCGCGTTACTCCCACAG
GTGAGCGGGCGGGACGGCCCTTCTCCTCCGGGCTGTAATTAGCGCTTGGTTTAATGACGGCTTGTTTCTT
TTCTGTGGCTGCGTGAAAGCCTTGAGGGGCTCCGGGAGGGCCCTTTGTGCGGGGGGAGCGGCTCGGGGGG
TGCGTGCGTGTGTGTGTGCGTGGGGAGCGCCGCGTGCGGCTCCGCGCTGCCCGGCGGCTGTGAGCGCTGC
GGGCGCGGCGCGGGGCTTTGTGCGCTCCGCAGTGTGCGCGAGGGGAGCGCGGCCGGGGGCGGTGCCCCGC
GGTGCGGGGGGGGCTGCGAGGGGAACAAAGGCTGCGTGCGGGGTGTGTGCGTGGGGGGGTGAGCAGGGGG
TGTGGGCGCGTCGGTCGGGCTGCAACCCCCCCTGCACCCCCCTCCCCGAGTTGCTGAGCACGGCCCGGCT
TCGGGTGCGGGGCTCCGTACGGGGCGTGGCGCGGGGCTCGCCGTGCCGGGCGGGGGGTGGCGGCAGGTGG
GGGTGCCGGGCGGGGCGGGGCCGCCTCGGGCCGGGGAGGGCTCGGGGGAGGGGCGCGGCGGCCCCCGGAG
CGCCGGCGGCTGTCGAGGCGCGGCGAGCCGCAGCCATTGCCTTTTATGGTAATCGTGCGAGAGGGCGCAG
GGACTTCCTTTGTCCCAAATCTGTGCGGAGCCGAAATCTGGGAGGCGCCGCCGCACCCCCTCTAGCGGGC
GCGGGGCGAAGCGGTGCGGCGCCGGCAGGAAGGAAATGGGCGGGGAGGGCCTTCGTGCGTCGCCGCGCCG
CCGTCCCCTTCTCCCTCTCCAGCCTCGGGGCTGTCCGCGGGGGGACGGCTGCCTTCGGGGGGGACGGGGC
AGGGCGGGGTTCGGCTTCTGGCGTGTGACCGGCGGCTCTAGAGCCTCTGCTAACCATGTTCATGCCTTCT
TCTTTTTCCTACAGCTCCTGGGCAACGTGCTGGTTATTGTGCTGTCTCATCATTTTGGCAAAGAATTGGG
ATCCACCATGAATGGAGCTATAGGAGGTGACCTTTTGCTCAATTTTCCTGACATGTCGGTCCTAGAGCGC
CAAAGGGCTCACCTCAAGTACCTCAATCCCACCTTTGATTCTCCTCTCGCCGGCTTCTTTGCCGATTCTT
CAATGATTACCGGCGGCGAGATGGACAGCTATCTTTCGACTGCCGGTTTGAATCTTCCGATGATGTACGG
TGAGACGACGGTGGAAGGTGATTCAAGACTCTCAATTTCGCCGGAAACGACGCTTGGGACTGGAAATTTC
AAGGCAGCGAAGTTTGATACAGAGACTAAGGATTGTAATGAGGCGGCGAAGAAGATGACGATGAACAGAG
ATGACCTAGTAGAAGAAGGAGAAGAAGAGAAGTCGAAAATAACAGAGCAAAACAATGGGAGCACAAAAAG
CATCAAGAAGATGAAACACAAAGCCAAGAAAGAAGAGAACAATTTCTCTAATGATTCATCTAAAGTGACG
AAGGAATTGGAGAAAACGGATTATATTCATGGTGGTTCCGGTGGTTCCGAATTCCCTTCCCAGAAAACCT
ACCAGGGCAGCTACGGTTTCCGTCTGGGCTTCTTGCATTCTGGGACAGCCAAGTCTGTGACTTGCACGTA
CTCCCCTGCCCTCAACAAGATGTTTTGCCAACTGGCCAAGACCTGCCCTGTGCAGCTGTGGGTTGATTCC
ACACCCCCGCCCGGCACCCGCGTCCGCGCCATGGCCATCTACAAGCAGTCACAGCACATGACGGAGGTTG
TGAGGCGCTGCCCCCACCATGAGCGCTGCTCAGATAGCGATGGTCTGGCCCCTCCTCAGCATCTTATCCG
AGTGGAAGGAAATTTGCGTGTGGAGTATTTGGATGACAGAAACACTTTTCGACATAGTGTGGTGGTGCCC
TATGAGCCGCCTGAGGTTGGCTCTGACTGTACCACCATCCACTACAACTACATGTGTAACAGTTCCTGCA
TGGGCGGCATGAACCGGAGGCCCATCCTCACCATCATCACACTGGAAGACTCCAGTGGTAATCTACTGGG
ACGGAACAGCTTTGAGGTGCGTGTTTGTGCCTGTCCTGGGAGAGACCGGCGCACAGAGGAAGAGAATCTC
CGCAAGAAAGGGGAGCCTCACCACGAGCTGCCCCCAGGGAGCACTAAGCGAGCACTGCCCAACAACACCA
GCTCCTCTCCCCAGCCAAAGAAGAAACCACTGGATGGAGAATATTTCACCCTTCAGATCCGTGGGCGTGA
GCGCTTCGAGATGTTCCGAGAGCTGAATGAGGCCTTGGAACTCAAGGATGCCCAGGCTGGGAAGGAGCCA
GGGGGGAGCAGGGCTCACTCCAGCCACCTGCAGTCCCAGCAGGGTCAGTCTACCTCCCGCCATCAGCAGC
TCATGTTCCAGACAGAAGGGCCTGACTCAGACCTCGAGATGGTGAGCAAGGGCGAGGAGGATAACATGGC
CTCTCTCCCAGCGACACATGAGTTACACATCTTTGGCTCCATCAACGGTGTGGACTTTGACATGGTGGGT
CAGGGCACCGGCAATCCAAATGATGGTTATGAGGAGTTAAACCTGAAGTCCACCAAGGGTGACCTCCAGT
TCTCCCCCTGGATTCTGGTCCCTCATATCGGGTATGGCTTCCATCAGTACCTGCCCTACCCTGACGGGAT
GTCGCCTTTCCAGGCCGCCATGGTAGATGGCTCCGGCTACCAAGTCCATCGCACAATGCAGTTTGAAGAT
GGTGCCTCCCTTACTGTTAACTACCGCTACACCTACGAGGGAAGCCACATCAAAGGAGAGGCCCAGGTGA
AGGGGACTGGTTTCCCTGCTGACGGTCCTGTGATGACCAACTCGCTGACCGCTGCGGACTGGTGCAGGTC
GAAGAAGACTTACCCCAACGACAAAACCATCATCAGTACCTTTAAGTGGAGTTACACCACTGGAAATGGC
AAGCGCTACCGGAGCACTGCGCGGACCACCTACACCTTTGCCAAGCCAATGGCGGCTAACTATCTGAAGA
ACCAGCCGATGTACGTGTTCCGTAAGACGGAGCTCAAGCACTCCAAGACCGAGCTCAACTTCAAGGAGTG
GCAAAAGGCCTTTACCGATGTGATGGGCATGGACGAGCTGTACAAGGGCGGCCGCCCAAAGAAAAAGAGA
AAAGTACCAAAAAAGAAGAGAAAGGTACCAAAAAAGAAGAGAAAGGTATAAGTCGACGGGCCGCGGTAAC
AATTGTTAACTAACTTAAGCTAGCAACGGTTTCCCTCTAGCGGGATCAATTCCGCCCCCCCCCCCTAACG
TTACTGGCCGAAGCCGCTTGGAATAAGGCCGGTGTGCGTTTGTCTATATGTTATTTTCCACCATATTGCC
GTCTTTTGGCAATGTGAGGGCCCGGAAACCTGGCCCTGTCTTCTTGACGAGCATTCCTAGGGGTCTTTCC
CCTCTCGCCAAAGGAATGCAAGGTCTGTTGAATGTCGTGAAGGAAGCAGTTCCTCTGGAAGCTTCTTGAA
GACAAACAACGTCTGTAGCGACCCTTTGCAGGCAGCGGAACCCCCCACCTGGCGACAGGTGCCTCTGCGG
CCAAAAGCCACGTGTATAAGATACACCTGCAAAGGCGGCACAACCCCAGTGCCACGTTGTGAGTTGGATA
GTTGTGGAAAGAGTCAAATGGCTCTCCTCAAGCGTATTCAACAAGGGGCTGAAGGATGCCCAGAAGGTAC
CCCATTGTATGGGATCTGATCTGGGGCCTCGGTGCACATGCTTTACATGTGTTTAGTCGAGGTTAAAAAA
ACGTCTAGGCCCCCCGAACCACGGGGACGTGGTTTTCCTTTGAAAAACACGATAATACCATGATTGAACA
AGATGGATTGCATGCAGGTTCGCCGGCCGCTTGGGTGGAGAGGCTATTCGGCTATGACTGGGCACAACAG
ACAATCGGCTGCTCTGATGCCGCCGTGTTCCGGCTGTCAGCGCAGGGGCGCCCGGTTCTTTTTGTCAAGA
CCGACCTGTCCGGTGCCCTGAATGAACTGCAGGACGAGGCAGCGCGGCTATCGTGGCTGGCCACGACGGG
CGTTCCTTGCGCAGCTGTGCTCGACGTTGTCACTGAAGCGGGAAGGGACTGGCTGCTATTGGGCGAAGTG
CCGGGGCAGGATCTCCTGTCATCTCACCTTGCTCCTGCCGAGAAAGTATCCATCATGGCTGATGCAATGC
GGCGGCTGCATACGCTTGATCCGGCTACCTGCCCATTCGACCACCAAGCGAAACATCGCATCGAGCGAGC
ACGTACTCGGATGGAAGCCGGTCTTGTCGATCAGGATGATCTGGACGAAGAGCATCAGGGGCTCGCGCCA
GCCGAACTGTTCGCCAGGCTCAAGGCGCGCATGCCCGACGGCGAGGATCTCGTCGTGACCCATGGCGATG
CCTGCTTGCCGAATATCATGGTGGAAAATGGCCGCTTTTCTGGATTCATCGACTGTGGCCGGCTGGGTGT
GGCGGACCGCTATCAGGACATAGCGTTGGCTACCCGTGATATTGCTGAAGAGCTTGGCGGCGAATGGGCT
GACCGCTTCCTCGTGCTTTACGGTATCGCCGCTCCCGATTCGCAGCGCATCGCCTTCTATCGCCTTCTTG
ACGAGTTCTTCTGAGATCCAATGGAGGCCGCCACCGCGGTGGAGCTCGAATTAATTCATCGATGATCTAG
AGCTCGCTGATCAGCCTCGACTGTGCCTTCTAGTTGCCAGCCATCTGTTGTTTGCCCCTCCCCCGTGCCT
TCCTTGACCCTGGAAGGTGCCACTCCCACTGTCCTTTCCTAATAAAATGAGGAAATTGCATCGCATTGTC
TGAGTAGGTGTCATTCTATTCTGGGGGGTGGGGTGGGGCAGGACAGCAAGGGGGAGGATTGGGAAGACAA
TAGCAGGCATGCTGGGGATGCGGTGGGCTCTATGGCTTCTGAGGCGGAAAGAACCTGCAGCCCAAGCTTG
GCGTAATCATGGTCATAGCTGTTTCCTGTGTGAAATTGTTATCCGCTCACAATTCCACACAACATACGAG
CCGGAAGCATAAAGTGTAAAGCCTGGGGTGCCTAATGAGTGAGCTAACTCACATTAATTGCGTTGCGCTC
ACTGCCCGCTTTCCAGTCGGGAAACCTGTCGTGCCAGCGGATCTTAAAAGTTTTGTTACTTTATAGAAGA
AATTTTGAGTTTTTGTTTTTTTTTAATAAATAAATAAACATAAATAAATTGTTTGTTGAATTTATTATTA
GTATGTAAGTGTAAATATAATAAAACTTAATATCTATTCAAATTAATAAATAAACCTCGATATACAGACC
GATAAAACACATGCGTCAATTTTACGCATGATTATCTTTAACGTACGTCACAATATGATTATCTTTCTAG
GGTTAATCTAGTATACGCGTTTAATTAATCCAGCTTTTGTTCCCTTTAGTGAGGGTTAATTGCGCGCTTG
GCGTAATCATGGTCATAGCTGTTTCCTGTGTGAAATTGTTATCCGCTCACAATTCCACACAACATACGAG
CCGGAAGCATAAAGTGTAAAGCCTGGGGTGCCTAATGAGTGAGCTAACTCACATTAATTGCGTTGCGCTC
ACTGCCCGCTTTCCAGTCGGGAAACCTGTCGTGCCAGCTGCATTAATGAATCGGCCAACGCGCGGGGAGA
GGCGGTTTGCGTATTGGGCGCTCTTCCGCTTCCTCGCTCACTGACTCGCTGCGCTCGGTCGTTCGGCTGC
GGCGAGCGGTATCAGCTCACTCAAAGGCGGTAATACGGTTATCCACAGAATCAGGGGATAACGCAGGAAA
GAACATGTGAGCAAAAGGCCAGCAAAAGGCCAGGAACCGTAAAAAGGCCGCGTTGCTGGCGTTTTTCCAT
AGGCTCCGCCCCCCTGACGAGCATCACAAAAATCGACGCTCAAGTCAGAGGTGGCGAAACCCGACAGGAC
TATAAAGATACCAGGCGTTTCCCCCTGGAAGCTCCCTCGTGCGCTCTCCTGTTCCGACCCTGCCGCTTAC
CGGATACCTGTCCGCCTTTCTCCCTTCGGGAAGCGTGGCGCTTTCTCATAGCTCACGCTGTAGGTATCTC
AGTTCGGTGTAGGTCGTTCGCTCCAAGCTGGGCTGTGTGCACGAACCCCCCGTTCAGCCCGACCGCTGCG
CCTTATCCGGTAACTATCGTCTTGAGTCCAACCCGGTAAGACACGACTTATCGCCACTGGCAGCAGCCAC
TGGTAACAGGATTAGCAGAGCGAGGTATGTAGGCGGTGCTACAGAGTTCTTGAAGTGGTGGCCTAACTAC
GGCTACACTAGAAGAACAGTATTTGGTATCTGCGCTCTGCTGAAGCCAGTTACCTTCGGAAAAAGAGTTG
GTAGCTCTTGATCCGGCAAACAAACCACCGCTGGTAGCGGTGGTTTTTTTGTTTGCAAGCAGCAGATTAC
GCGCAGAAAAAAAGGATCTCAAGAAGATCCTTTGATCTTTTCTACGGGGTCTGACGCTCAGTGGAACGAA
AACTCACGTTAAGGGATTTTGGTCATGAGATTATCAAAAAGGATCTTCACCTAGATCCTTTTAAATTAAA
AATGAAGTTTTAAATCAATCTAAAGTATATATGAGTAAACTTGGTCTGACAGTTACCAATGCTTAATCAG
TGAGGCACCTATCTCAGCGATCTGTCTATTTCGTTCATCCATAGTTGCCTGACTCCCCGTCGTGTAGATA
ACTACGATACGGGAGGGCTTACCATCTGGCCCCAGTGCTGCAATGATACCGCGAGACCCACGCTCACCGG
CTCCAGATTTATCAGCAATAAACCAGCCAGCCGGAAGGGCCGAGCGCAGAAGTGGTCCTGCAACTTTATC
CGCCTCCATCCAGTCTATTAATTGTTGCCGGGAAGCTAGAGTAAGTAGTTCGCCAGTTAATAGTTTGCGC
AACGTTGTTGCCATTGCTACAGGCATCGTGGTGTCACGCTCGTCGTTTGGTATGGCTTCATTCAGCTCCG
GTTCCCAACGATCAAGGCGAGTTACATGATCCCCCATGTTGTGCAAAAAAGCGGTTAGCTCCTTCGGTCC
TCCGATCGTTGTCAGAAGTAAGTTGGCCGCAGTGTTATCACTCATGGTTATGGCAGCACTGCATAATTCT
CTTACTGTCATGCCATCCGTAAGATGCTTTTCTGTGACTGGTGAGTACTCAACCAAGTCATTCTGAGAAT
AGTGTATGCGGCGACCGAGTTGCTCTTGCCCGGCGTCAATACGGGATAATACCGCGCCACATAGCAGAAC
TTTAAAAGTGCTCATCATTGGAAAACGTTCTTCGGGGCGAAAACTCTCAAGGATCTTACCGCTGTTGAGA
TCCAGTTCGATGTAACCCACTCGTGCACCCAACTGATCTTCAGCATCTTTTACTTTCACCAGCGTTTCTG
GGTGAGCAAAAACAGGAAGGCAAAATGCCGCAAAAAAGGGAATAAGGGCGACACGGAAATGTTGAATACT
CATACTCTTCCTTTTTCAATATTATTGAAGCATTTATCAGGGTTATTGTCTCATGAGCGGATACATATTT
GAATGTATTTAGAAAAATAAACAAATAGGGGTTCCGCGCACATTTCCCCGAAAAGTGCCACCTAAATTGT
AAGCGTTAATATTTTGTTAAAATTCGCGTTAAATTTTTGTTAAATCAGCTCATTTTTTAACCAATAGGCC
GAAATCGGCAAAATCCCTTATAAATCAAAAGAATAGACCGAGATAGGGTTGAGTG
